>Addgene plasmid #168877 | pEntry_SARS-CoV-2-ORF3a | addgene full sequence | sequence record 479286 | Addgene NGS Result
GGGGTACAGTCTATGCCTCGGGCATCCAAGCAGCAAGCGCGTTACGCCGTGGGTCGATGTTTGATGTTAT
GGAGCAGCAACGATGTTACGCAGCAGGGCAGTCGCCCTAAAACAAAGTTAAACATTATGAGGGAAGCGGT
GATCGCCGAAGTATCGACTCAACTATCAGAGGTAGTTGGCGTCATCGAGCGCCATCTCGAACCGACGTTG
CTGGCCGTACATTTGTACGGCTCCGCAGTGGATGGCGGCCTGAAGCCACACAGTGATATTGATTTGCTGG
TTACGGTGACCGTAAGGCTTGATGAAACAACGCGGCGAGCTTTGATCAACGACCTTTTGGAAACTTCGGC
TTCCCCTGGAGAGAGCGAGATTCTCCGCGCTGTAGAAGTCACCATTGTTGTGCACGACGACATCATTCCG
TGGCGTTATCCAGCTAAGCGCGAACTGCAATTTGGAGAATGGCAGCGCAATGACATTCTTGCAGGTATCT
TCGAGCCAGCCACGATCGACATTGATCTGGCTATCTTGCTGACAAAAGCAAGAGAACATAGCGTTGCCTT
GGTAGGTCCAGCGGCGGAGGAACTCTTTGATCCGGTTCCTGAACAGGATCTATTTGAGGCGCTAAATGAA
ACCTTAACGCTATGGAACTCGCCGCCCGACTGGGCTGGCGATGAGCGAAATGTAGTGCTTACGTTGTCCC
GCATTTGGTACAGCGCAGTAACCGGCAAAATCGCGCCGAAGGATGTCGCTGCCGACTGGGCAATGGAGCG
CCTGCCGGCCCAGTATCAGCCCGTCATACTTGAAGCTAGACAGGCTTATCTTGGACAAGAAGAAGATCGC
TTGGCCTCGCGCGCAGATCAGTTGGAAGAATTTGTCCACTACGTGAAAGGCGAGATCACCAAGGTAGTCG
GCAAATAACCCTCGAGCCACCCATGACCAAAATCCCTTAACGTGAGTTACGCGTCGTTCCACTGAGCGTC
AGACCCCGTAGAAAAGATCAAAGGATCTTCTTGAGATCCTTTTTTTCTGCGCGTAATCTGCTGCTTGCAA
ACAAAAAAACCACCGCTACCAGCGGTGGTTTGTTTGCCGGATCAAGAGCTACCAACTCTTTTTCCGAAGG
TAACTGGCTTCAGCAGAGCGCAGATACCAAATACTGTTCTTCTAGTGTAGCCGTAGTTAGGCCACCACTT
CAAGAACTCTGTAGCACCGCCTACATACCTCGCTCTGCTAATCCTGTTACCAGTGGCTGCTGCCAGTGGC
GATAAGTCGTGTCTTACCGGGTTGGACTCAAGACGATAGTTACCGGATAAGGCGCAGCGGTCGGGCTGAA
CGGGGGGTTCGTGCACACAGCCCAGCTTGGAGCGAACGACCTACACCGAACTGAGATACCTACAGCGTGA
GCTATGAGAAAGCGCCACGCTTCCCGAAGGGAGAAAGGCGGACAGGTATCCGGTAAGCGGCAGGGTCGGA
ACAGGAGAGCGCACGAGGGAGCTTCCAGGGGGAAACGCCTGGTATCTTTATAGTCCTGTCGGGTTTCGCC
ACCTCTGACTTGAGCGTCGATTTTTGTGATGCTCGTCAGGGGGGCGGAGCCTATGGAAAAACGCCAGCAA
CGCGGCCTTTTTACGGTTCCTGGCCTTTTGCTGGCCTTTTGCTCACATGTTCTTTCCTGCGTTATCCCCT
GATTCTGTGGATAACCGTATTACCGCCTTTGAGTGAGCTGATACCGCTCGCCGCAGCCGAACGACCGAGC
GCAGCGAGTCAGTGAGCGAGGAAGCGGAAGAGCGCCCAATACGCAAACCGCCTCTCCCCGCGCGTTGGCC
GATTCATTAATGCAGCTGGCACGACAGGTTTCCCGACTGGAAAGCGGGCAGTGAGCGCAACGCAATTAAT
ACGCGTACCGCTAGCCAGGAAGAGTTTGTAGAAACGCAAAAAGGCCATCCGTCAGGATGGCCTTCTGCTT
AGTTTGATGCCTGGCAGTTTATGGCGGGCGTCCTGCCCGCCACCCTCCGGGCCGTTGCTTCACAACGTTC
AAATCCGCTCCCGGCGGATTTGTCCTACTCAGGAGAGCGTTCACCGACAAACAACAGATAAAACGAAAGG
CCCAGTCTTCCGACTGAGCCTTTCGTTTTATTTGATGCCTGGCAGTTCCCTACTCTCGCGTTAACGCTAG
CATGGATGTTTTCCCAGTCACGACGTTGTAAAACGACGGCCAGTCTTAAGCTCGGGCCCCAAATAATGAT
TTTATTTTGACTGATAGTGACCTGTTCGTTGCAACAAATTGATGAGCAATGCTTTTTTATAATGCCAACT
TTGTACAAAAAAGCAGAAGGGCCGTCAAGGCCAGGATCCATGGGATCCGATTTGTTTATGAGAATCTTCA
CAATTGGAACTGTAACTTTGAAGCAAGGTGAAATCAAGGATGCTACTCCTTCAGATTTTGTTCGCGCTAC
TGCAACGATACCGATACAAGCCTCACTCCCTTTCGGATGGCTTATTGTTGGCGTTGCACTTCTTGCTGTT
TTTCAGAGCGCTTCCAAAATCATAACCCTCAAAAAGAGATGGCAACTAGCACTCTCCAAGGGTGTTCACT
TTGTTTGCAACTTGCTGTTGTTGTTTGTAACAGTTTACTCACACCTTTTGCTCGTTGCTGCTGGCCTTGA
AGCCCCTTTTCTCTATCTTTATGCTTTAGTCTACTTCTTGCAGAGTATAAACTTTGTAAGAATAATAATG
AGGCTTTGGCTTTGCTGGAAATGCCGTTCCAAAAACCCATTACTTTATGATGCCAACTATTTTCTTTGCT
GGCATACTAATTGTTACGACTATTGTATACCTTACAATAGTGTAACTTCTTCAATTGTCATTACTTCAGG
TGATGGCACAACAAGTCCTATTTCTGAACATGACTACCAGATTGGTGGTTATACTGAAAAATGGGAATCT
GGAGTAAAAGACTGTGTTGTATTACACAGTTACTTCACTTCAGACTATTACCAGCTGTACTCAACTCAAT
TGAGTACAGACACTGGTGTTGAACATGTTACCTTCTTCATCTACAATAAAATTGTTGATGAGCCTGAAGA
ACATGTCCAAATTCACACAATCGACGGTTCATCCGGAGTTGTTAATCCAGTAATGGAACCAATTTATGAT
GAACCGACGACGACTACTAGCGTGCCTTTGCTTAATTAAGACGCGATCGCGGCCTCATGGGCCCAGCTTT
CTTGTACAAAGTTGGCATTATAAAAAATAATTGCTCATCAATTTGTTGCAACGAACAGGTCACTATCAGT
CAAAATAAAATCATTATTTGCCATCCAGCTGATATCCCCTATAGTGAGTCGTATTACATGGTCATAGCTG
TTTCCTGGCAGCTCTGGCCCGTGTCTCAAAATCTCTGATGTTACATTGCACAAGATAAAAATATATCATC
ATGCCTCCTCTAGACCAGCCAGGACAGAAATGCCTCGACTTCGCTGCTACCCAAGGTTGCCGGGTGACGC
ACACCGTGGAAACGGATGAAGGCACGAACCCAGTGGACATAAGCCTGTTCGGTTCGTAAGCTGTAATGCA
AGTAGCGTATGCGCTCACGCAACTGGTCCAGAACCTTGACCGAACGCAGCGGTGGTAACGGCGCAGTGGC
GGTTTTCATGGCTTGTTATGACTGTTTTTTT
Features (pLannotate 1.2.2; 12 found; start..end, strand, type, name):
     64..120     +  CDS            GmR (fragment): gentamycin acetyltransferase; aacC1; confers resistance to gentamycin
    127..918     +  CDS            SmR: aminoglycoside adenylyltransferase (Murphy, 1985); aadA; confers resistance to spectinomycin and streptomycin
   1011..1599    +  rep_origin     ori: high-copy-number ColE1/pMB1/pBR322/pUC origin of replication
   1782..1874    +  CDS            lacI (fragment): lac repressor; lacI; The lac repressor binds to the lac operator to inhibit transcription in E. coli. This inhibition can be relieved by adding lactose or isopropyl-β-D-thiogalactopyranoside (IPTG).
   1929..1956    -  terminator     rrnB T2 terminator: transcription terminator T2 from the E. coli rrnB gene
   2088..2131    +  terminator     rrnB T1 terminator: Escherichia coli rrnB; transcription terminator T1 from the E. coli rrnB gene
   2178..2214    -  CDS            lacZα (fragment): LacZα fragment of β-galactosidase; lacZ fragment
   2230..2326    +  protein_bind   attL1: mutant version of attL; recombination site for the Gateway® LR reaction LR Clonase™
   2359..3180    +  CDS            AP3A_SARS2: Experimental evidence at protein level: Swiss-Prot protein existence level 1. Plays a role in virus egress via lysosomal trafficking (PubMed:33157038, PubMed:33422265). Forms homotetrameric ion channels (viroporin) localized at endosomes and lysosomes, that may induce deacidification of lysosomes thereby allowing safe virion egress through lysosomal trafficking (By similarity) (PubMed:33157038, PubMed:33422265). Also blocks formation of autolysosomes through binding and sequestering host TMUB1/HOPS on late endosomes. This prevents fusion of autophagosomes with lysosomes, disrupting autophagy a
   3212..3310    -  protein_bind   attL2: mutant version of attL; recombination site for the Gateway® LR reaction LR Clonase™
   3328..3346    -  promoter       T7 promoter: promoter for bacteriophage T7 RNA polymerase
   3536..3559    +  promoter       Pc promoter (fragment): intI1 (promoter lies within the coding sequence); class 1 integron promoter
