>Addgene plasmid #168877 | pEntry_SARS-CoV-2-ORF3a | analyzer sequence | sequence record 327317
CTACCAGCGGTGGTTTGTTTGCCGGATCAAGAGCTACCAACTCTTTTTCCGAAGGTAACTGGCTTCAGCA
GAGCGCAGATACCAAATACTGTCCTTCTAGTGTAGCCGTAGTTAGGCCACCACTTCAAGAACTCTGTAGC
ACCGCCTACATACCTCGCTCTGCTAATCCTGTTACCAGTGGCTGCTGCCAGTGGCGATAAGTCGTGTCTT
ACCGGGTTGGACTCAAGACGATAGTTACCGGATAAGGCGCAGCGGTCGGGCTGAACGGGGGGTTCGTGCA
CACAGCCCAGCTTGGAGCGAACGACCTACACCGAACTGAGATACCTACAGCGTGAGCATTGAGAAAGCGC
CACGCTTCCCGAAGGGAGAAAGGCGGACAGGTATCCGGTAAGCGGCAGGGTCGGAACAGGAGAGCGCACG
AGGGAGCTTCCAGGGGGAAACGCCTGGTATCTTTATAGTCCTGTCGGGTTTCGCCACCTCTGACTTGAGC
GTCGATTTTTGTGATGCTCGTCAGGGGGGCGGAGCCTATGGAAAAACGCCAGCAACGCGGCCTTTTTACG
GTTCCTGGCCTTTTGCTGGCCTTTTGCTCACATGTTCTTTCCTGCGTTATCCCCTGATTCTGTGGATAAC
CGTATTACCGCCTTTGAGTGAGCTGATACCGCTCGCCGCAGCCGAACGACCGAGCGCAGCGAGTCAGTGA
GCGAGGAAGCGGAAGAGCGCCCAATACGCAAACCGCCTCTCCCCGCGCGTTGGCCGATTCATTAATGCAG
CTGGCACGACAGGTTTCCCGACTGGAAAGCGGGCAGTGAGCGCAACGCAATTAATACGCGTACCGCTAGC
CAGGAAGAGTTTGTAGAAACGCAAAAAGGCCATCCGTCAGGATGGCCTTCTGCTTAGTTTGATGCCTGGC
AGTTTATGGCGGGCGTCCTGCCCGCCACCCTCCGGGCCGTTGCTTCACAACGTTCAAATCCGCTCCCGGC
GGATTTGTCCTACTCAGGAGAGCGTTCACCGACAAACAACAGATAAAACGAAAGGCCCAGTCTTCCGACT
GAGCCTTTCGTTTTATTTGATGCCTGGCAGTTCCCTACTCTCGCGTTAACGCTAGCATGGATGTTTTCCC
AGTCACGACGTTGTAAAACGACGGCCAGTCTTAAGCTCGGGCCCCAAATAATGATTTTATTTTGACTGAT
AGTGACCTGTTCGTTGCAACAAATTGATGAGCAATGCTTTTTTATAATGCCAACTTTGTACAAAAAAGCA
GAAGGGCCGTCAAGGCCAGGATCCATGGGATCCGATTTGTTTATGAGAATCTTCACAATTGGAACTGTAA
CTTTGAAGCAAGGTGAAATCAAGGATGCTACTCCTTCAGATTTTGTTCGCGCTACTGCAACGATACCGAT
ACAAGCCTCACTCCCTTTCGGATGGCTTATTGTTGGCGTTGCACTTCTTGCTGTTTTTCAGAGCGCTTCC
AAAATCATAACCCTCAAAAAGAGATGGCAACTAGCACTCTCCAAGGGTGTTCACTTTGTTTGCAACTTGC
TGTTGTTGTTTGTAACAGTTTACTCACACCTTTTGCTCGTTGCTGCTGGCCTTGAAGCCCCTTTTCTCTA
TCTTTATGCTTTAGTCTACTTCTTGCAGAGTATAAACTTTGTAAGAATAATAATGAGGCTTTGGCTTTGC
TGGAAATGCCGTTCCAAAAACCCATTACTTTATGATGCCAACTATTTTCTTTGCTGGCATACTAATTGTT
ACGACTATTGTATACCTTACAATAGTGTAACTTCTTCAATTGTCATTACTTCAGGTGATGGCACAACAAG
TCCTATTTCTGAACATGACTACCAGATTGGTGGTTATACTGAAAAATGGGAATCTGGAGTAAAAGACTGT
GTTGTATTACACAGTTACTTCACTTCAGACTATTACCAGCTGTACTCAACTCAATTGAGTACAGACACTG
GTGTTGAACATGTTACCTTCTTCATCTACAATAAAATTGTTGATGAGCCTGAAGAACATGTCCAAATTCA
CACAATCGACGGTTCATCCGGAGTTGTTAATCCAGTAATGGAACCAATTTATGATGAACCGACGACGACT
ACTAGCGTGCCTTTGCTTAATTAAGACGCGATCGCGGCCTCATGGGCCCAGCTTTCTTGTACAAAGTTGG
CATTATAAAAAATAATTGCTCATCAATTTGTTGCAACGAACAGGTCACTATCAGTCAAAATAAAATCATT
ATTTGCCATCCAGCTGATATCCCCTATAGTGAGTCGTATTACATGGTCATAGCTGTTTCCTGGCAGCTCT
GGCCCGTGTCTCAAAATCTCTGATGTTACATTGCACAAGATAAAAATATATCATCATGCCTCCTCTAGAC
CAGCCAGGACAGAAATGCCTCGACTTCGCTGCTGCCCAAGGTTGCCGGGTGACGCACACCGTGGAAACGG
ATGAAGGCACGAACCCAGTGGACATAAGCCTGTTCGGTTCGTAAGCTGTAATGCAAGTAGCGTATGCGCT
CACGCAACTGGTCCAGAACCTTGACCGAACGCAGCGGTGGTAACGGCGCAGTGGCGGTTTTCATGGCTTG
TTATGACTGTTTTTTTGGGGTACAGTCTATGCCTCGGGCATCCAAGCAGCAAGCGCGTTACGCCGTGGGT
CGATGTTTGATGTTATGGAGCAGCAACGATGTTACGCAGCAGGGCAGTCGCCCTAAAACAAAGTTAAACA
TCATGAGGGAAGCGGTGATCGCCGAAGTATCGACTCAACTATCAGAGGTAGTTGGCGTCATCGAGCGCCA
TCTCGAACCGACGTTGCTGGCCGTACATTTGTACGGCTCCGCAGTGGATGGCGGCCTGAAGCCACACAGT
GATATTGATTTGCTGGTTACGGTGACCGTAAGGCTTGATGAAACAACGCGGCGAGCTTTGATCAACGACC
TTTTGGAAACTTCGGCTTCCCCTGGAGAGAGCGAGATTCTCCGCGCTGTAGAAGTCACCATTGTTGTGCA
CGACGACATCATTCCGTGGCGTTATCCAGCTAAGCGCGAACTGCAATTTGGAGAATGGCAGCGCAATGAC
ATTCTTGCAGGTATCTTCGAGCCAGCCACGATCGACATTGATCTGGCTATCTTGCTGACAAAAGCAAGAG
AACATAGCGTTGCCTTGGTAGGTCCAGCGGCGGAGGAACTCTTTGATCCGGTTCCTGAACAGGATCTATT
TGAGGCGCTAAATGAAACCTTAACGCTATGGAACTCGCCGCCCGACTGGGCTGGCGATGAGCGAAATGTA
GTGCTTACGTTGTCCCGCATTTGGTACAGCGCAGTAACCGGCAAAATCGCGCCGAAGGATGTCGCTGCCG
ACTGGGCAATGGAGCGCCTGCCGGCCCAGTATCAGCCCGTCATACTTGAAGCTAGACAGGCTTATCTTGG
ACAAGAAGAAGATCGCTTGGCCTCGCGCGCAGATCAGTTGGAAGAATTTGTCCACTACGTGAAAGGCGAG
ATCACCAAGGTAGTCGGCAAATAACCCTCGAGCCACCCATGACCAAAATCCCTTAACGTGAGTTACGCGT
CGTTCCACTGAGCGTCAGACCCCGTAGAAAAGATCAAAGGATCTTCTTGAGATCCTTTTTTTCTGCGCGT
AATCTGCTGCTTGCAAACAAAAAAACCACCG
Features (pLannotate 1.2.2; 12 found; start..end, strand, type, name):
    717..809     +  CDS            lacI (fragment): lac repressor; lacI; The lac repressor binds to the lac operator to inhibit transcription in E. coli. This inhibition can be relieved by adding lactose or isopropyl-β-D-thiogalactopyranoside (IPTG).
    864..891     -  terminator     rrnB T2 terminator: transcription terminator T2 from the E. coli rrnB gene
   1023..1066    +  terminator     rrnB T1 terminator: Escherichia coli rrnB; transcription terminator T1 from the E. coli rrnB gene
   1113..1149    -  CDS            lacZα (fragment): LacZα fragment of β-galactosidase; lacZ fragment
   1165..1261    +  protein_bind   attL1: mutant version of attL; recombination site for the Gateway® LR reaction LR Clonase™
   1294..2115    +  CDS            AP3A_SARS2: Experimental evidence at protein level: Swiss-Prot protein existence level 1. Plays a role in virus egress via lysosomal trafficking (PubMed:33157038, PubMed:33422265). Forms homotetrameric ion channels (viroporin) localized at endosomes and lysosomes, that may induce deacidification of lysosomes thereby allowing safe virion egress through lysosomal trafficking (By similarity) (PubMed:33157038, PubMed:33422265). Also blocks formation of autolysosomes through binding and sequestering host TMUB1/HOPS on late endosomes. This prevents fusion of autophagosomes with lysosomes, disrupting autophagy a
   2147..2245    -  protein_bind   attL2: mutant version of attL; recombination site for the Gateway® LR reaction LR Clonase™
   2263..2281    -  promoter       T7 promoter: promoter for bacteriophage T7 RNA polymerase
   2471..2494    +  promoter       Pc promoter (fragment): intI1 (promoter lies within the coding sequence); class 1 integron promoter
   2670..2726    +  CDS            GmR (fragment): gentamycin acetyltransferase; aacC1; confers resistance to gentamycin
   2733..3524    +  CDS            SmR: aminoglycoside adenylyltransferase (Murphy, 1985); aadA; confers resistance to spectinomycin and streptomycin
   3617..534     +  rep_origin     ori (across the origin): high-copy-number ColE1/pMB1/pBR322/pUC origin of replication
