[The description below was written by a language model from this plasmid's Addgene catalogue record and pLannotate feature annotations shown in this document.]
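Description:
pEntry_SARS-CoV-2-ORF3a is a Gateway-compatible Entry clone built on the pENTR223.1 backbone (SfiI-adapted version), carrying the coding sequence of the SARS-CoV-2 accessory protein ORF3a. It is a small bacterial plasmid of about 3.7 kb, maintained at high copy in E. coli through a ColE1/pUC-type origin and selected with spectinomycin via the aadA aminoglycoside adenylyltransferase gene. That gene appears to be driven by a class 1 integron Pc promoter remnant, and a short gentamicin-resistance fragment lies next to it. Small lacI and lacZα fragments are also annotated as backbone remnants. The two sequence records for the plasmid show the same twelve features and differ only in where numbering starts.

The synthesized ORF3a insert (828 bp) was cloned between SfiI sites and sits between attL1 and attL2, so LR Clonase recombination can move it directionally into any attR-containing Destination vector. The depositor notes linkers on both sides of the ORF. The 5′ linker carries BamHI sites surrounding an ATG, and the 3′ linker carries PacI and AsiSI sites around a TAA stop codon. This layout suggests that the start and stop codons can be kept or removed to suit native, N-terminal or C-terminal fusion formats, though the record does not spell this out. The rrnB T1 and T2 terminators upstream of attL1 shield the insert from read-through transcription. A T7 promoter lies beyond attL2 and points back toward the cassette. The Entry vector contains no promoter intended for expressing ORF3a.

ORF3a is annotated as a viroporin that forms ion channels at endosomes and lysosomes and is implicated in virion egress and in blocking autophagosome–lysosome fusion. The clone belongs to a collection of human coronavirus ORFs and serves as a source for making expression constructs.
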