Addgene plasmid #168877: pEntry_SARS-CoV-2-ORF3a
Purpose: Gateway-compatible Entry vector
Depositing lab: Pascal Falter-Braun. Depositing organization: Helmholtz Munich. Publication: A resource of human coronavirus protein-coding sequences in a flexible, multipurpose Gateway Entry clone collection. Weller B, Lin CW, Pogoutse O, Sauer M, Marin-de la Rosa N, Strobel A, Young V, Knapp JJ, Rayhan A, Falter C, Kim DK, Roth FP, Falter-Braun P. G3 (Bethesda). 2023 Jul 5;13(7):jkad105. doi: 10.1093/g3journal/jkad105. PubMed 37267226.
Backbone
  Vector backbone: pENTR223.1*SfiI
  Backbone size w/o insert (bp): 2800
  Vector type: Gateway-compatible Entry vector
Growth in bacteria
  Bacterial resistance: Spectinomycin, 50 μg/mL
  Growth temperature: 37°C
  Growth strain: DH5alpha
  Copy number: High Copy
Gene/Insert
  Gene/Insert name: SARS-CoV-2-ORF3a (alt name: ORF3a)
  Species: Other
  Insert size (bp): 828
  Entrez Gene: ORF3a (a.k.a. GU280_gp03)
  Cloning method: Restriction Enzyme; 5′ cloning site SfiI (unknown if destroyed); 3′ cloning site SfiI (unknown if destroyed)
  Sequencing primers: 5′ M13 uni (-21); 3′ M13 rev (-29)
Resource information
  A portion of this plasmid was derived from a plasmid made by: Synthesized by Twist Bioscience
Terms and licenses: Academic/Nonprofit Terms; Industry Terms: Not Available to Industry
Depositor comments: 5'-linker: SfiI-BamHI-ATG-BamHI (GGCCGTCAaggccaggatccatgggatcc), 3'-linker: PacI-TAA-AsiSI-SfiI (cttaatTAAgacgcgatcgcggcctcatGGGCC).
How to cite: pEntry_SARS-CoV-2-ORF3a was a gift from Pascal Falter-Braun (Addgene plasmid # 168877 ; http://n2t.net/addgene:168877 ; RRID:Addgene_168877)
