>Addgene plasmid #168877 | pEntry_SARS-CoV-2-ORF3a | depositor partial sequence | sequence record 327318 | gene-specific Insert sequence
GATTTGTTTATGAGAATCTTCACAATTGGAACTGTAACTTTGAAGCAAGGTGAAATCAAGGATGCTACTC
CTTCAGATTTTGTTCGCGCTACTGCAACGATACCGATACAAGCCTCACTCCCTTTCGGATGGCTTATTGT
TGGCGTTGCACTTCTTGCTGTTTTTCAGAGCGCTTCCAAAATCATAACCCTCAAAAAGAGATGGCAACTA
GCACTCTCCAAGGGTGTTCACTTTGTTTGCAACTTGCTGTTGTTGTTTGTAACAGTTTACTCACACCTTT
TGCTCGTTGCTGCTGGCCTTGAAGCCCCTTTTCTCTATCTTTATGCTTTAGTCTACTTCTTGCAGAGTAT
AAACTTTGTAAGAATAATAATGAGGCTTTGGCTTTGCTGGAAATGCCGTTCCAAAAACCCATTACTTTAT
GATGCCAACTATTTTCTTTGCTGGCATACTAATTGTTACGACTATTGTATACCTTACAATAGTGTAACTT
CTTCAATTGTCATTACTTCAGGTGATGGCACAACAAGTCCTATTTCTGAACATGACTACCAGATTGGTGG
TTATACTGAAAAATGGGAATCTGGAGTAAAAGACTGTGTTGTATTACACAGTTACTTCACTTCAGACTAT
TACCAGCTGTACTCAACTCAATTGAGTACAGACACTGGTGTTGAACATGTTACCTTCTTCATCTACAATA
AAATTGTTGATGAGCCTGAAGAACATGTCCAAATTCACACAATCGACGGTTCATCCGGAGTTGTTAATCC
AGTAATGGAACCAATTTATGATGAACCGACGACGACTACTAGCGTGCCTTTG
